>Addgene plasmid #26548 | MXW-PGK-let-7_LPB-IRES-GFP | depositor full sequence | sequence record 12568 | Author sequence
TGAAAGACCCCACCTGTAGGTTTGGCAAGCTAGCTTAAGTAACGCCATTTTGCAAGGCATGGAAAATACA
TAACTGAGAATAGAGAAGTTCAGATCAAGGTTAGGAACAGAGAGACAGCAGAATATGGGCCAAACAGGAT
ATCTGTGGTAAGCAGTTCCTGCCCCGGCTCAGGGCCAAGAACAGATGGTCCCCAGATGCGGTCCCGCCCT
CAGCAGTTTCTAGAGAACCATCAGATGTTTCCAGGGTGCCCCAAGGACCTGAAAATGACCCTGTGCCTTA
TTTGAACTAACCAATCAGTTCGCTTCTCGCTTCTGTTCGCGCGCTTCTGCTCCCCGAGCTCAATAAAAGA
GCCCACAACCCCTCACTCGGCGCGCCAGTCCTCCGATAGACTGCGTCGCCCGGGTACCCGTATTCCCAAT
AAAGCCTCTTGCTGTTTGCATCCGAATCGTGGACTCGCTGATCCTTGGGAGGGTCTCCTCAGATTGATTG
ACTGCCCACCTCGGGGGTCTTTCATTTGGAGGTTCCACCGAGATTTGGAGACCCCTGCCTAGGGACCACC
GACCCCCCCGCCGGGAGGTAAGCTGGCCAGCGGTCGTTTCGTGTCTGTCTCTGTCTTTGTGCGTGTTTGT
GCCGGCATCTAATGTTTGCGCCTGCGTCTGTACTAGTTAGCTAACTAGCTCTGTATCTGGCGGACCCGTG
GTGGAACTGACGAGTTCTGAACACCCGGCCGCAACCCTGGGAGACGTCCCAGGGACTTTGGGGGCCGTTT
TTGTGGCCCGACCTGAGGAAGGGAGTCGATGTGGAATCCGACCCCGTCAGGATATGTGGTTCTGGTAGGA
GACGAGAACCTAAAACAGTTCCCGCCTCCGTCTGAATTTTTGCTTTCGGTTTGGAACCGAAGCCGCGCGT
CTTGTCTGCTGCAGCGCTGCAGCATCGTTCTGTGTTGTCTCTGTCTGACTGTGTTTCTGTATTTGTCTGA
AAATTAGGGCCAGACTGTTACCACTCCCTTAAGTTTGACCTTAGGTCACTGGAAAGATGTCGAGCGGATC
GCTCACAACCAGTCGGTAGATGTCAAGAAGAGACGTTGGGTTACCTTCTGCTCTGCAGAATGGCCAACCT
TTAACGTCGGATGGCCGCGAGACGGCACCTTTAACCGAGACCTCATCACCCAGGTTAAGATCAAGGTCTT
TTCACCTGGCCCGCATGGACACCCAGACCAGGTCCCCTACATCGTGACCTGGGAAGCCTTGGCTTTTGAC
CCCCCTCCCTGGGTCAAGCCCTTTGTACACCCTAAGCCTCCGCCTCCTCTTCCTCCATCCGCCCCGTCTC
TCCCCCTTGAACCTCCTCGTTCGACCCCGCCTCGATCCTCCCTTTATCCAGCCCTCACTCCTTCTCTAGG
CGCCGGAATTAGATCCCTACCGGGTAGGGGAGGCGCTTTTCCCAAGGCAGTCTGGAGCATGCGCTTTAGC
GGCCCCGCTGGGCACTTGGCGCTACACAAGTGGCCTCTGGCCTCGCACACATTCCACATCCACCGGTAGG
CGCCAACCGGCTCCGTTCTTTGGTGGCCCCTTCGCGCCACCTTCTACTCCTCCCCTAGTCAGGAAGTTCC
CCCCCGCCCCGCAGCTCGCGTCGTGCAGGACGTGACAAATGGAAGTAGCACGTCTCACTAGTCTCGTGCA
GATGGACAGCACCGCTGAGCAATGGAAGCGGGTAGGCCTTTGGGGCAGCGGCCAATAGCAGCTTTGGCTC
CTTCGCTTTCTGGGCTCAGAGGCTGGGAAGGGGTGGGTCCGGGGGCGGGCTCAGGGGCGGGCTCAGGGGC
GGGGCGGGCGCCCGAAGGTCCTCCGGAGGCCCGGCATTCTGCACGCTTCAAAAGCGCACGTCTGCCGCGC
TGTTCTCCTCTTCCTCATCTCCGGGCCTTTCGACCTGCACTCGAGATATATGAGAAGCGCATCAGTTTTT
TTTTCTTATTCTAGATGAGTAGCCCACCTAGCAGCGGTCGTTTTTTTCTCTTTTCGTAGGAAAATTTTCA
GTTACACTTATTTATTAGAAACCTAGATTTAGAGACTTTTAGAATAACTTTACTTCCTAGAACACATCTC
CCTTTGAATTTATATGTCTAATTTAACAACAAGTACTAATCCATTTTTCAGGCAAGCAGGCGATTGGTGG
ACGGTCTACACTGTGGATCCGGTGAGGTAGTAGGTTGTATAGTTTCCAATATTACCAGGCCTGAACTATG
CAATTTTCTACCTTACCGGAGACAGAACTCTTCGAAGCTGCGTCGTCTTGCTCTCACAACTTTCTTTTCG
TTTTCTTCCTCCTCTTACTTTCACCTCTTTGTTTTTCTTTATTTTGTGCTATCAATTCGGAGTCGCAAGA
ACTGTATTCGGTGATCCCTATTGATATTCTTTTGTACTGTATTCGGAGATATTGTTTCACGAACTGTATT
CGGAGAACTGTTGTATCGGTAATGTATCTGGAGAGAATAATCTAATCGTATGTACTGTTGAGTAATGGAA
TTCCGCCCCCCCCCCCCCCCTAACGTTACTGGCCGAAGCCGCTTGGAATAAGGCCGGTGTGCGTTTGTCT
ATATGTTATTTTCCACCATATTGCCGTCTTTTGGCAATGTGAGGGCCCGGAAACCTGGCCCTGTCTTCTT
GACGAGCATTCCTAGGGGTCTTTCCCCTCTCGCCAAAGGAATGCAAGGTCTGTTGAATGTCGTGAAGGAA
GCAGTTCCTCTGGAAGCTTCTTGAAGACAAACAACGTCTGTAGCGACCCTTTGCAGGCAGCGGAACCCCC
CACCTGGCGACAGGTGCCTCTGCGGCCAAAAGCCACGTGTATAAGATACACCTGCAAAGGCGGCACAACC
CCAGTGCCACGTTGTGAGTTGGATAGTTGTGGAAAGAGTCAAATGGCTCTCCTCAAGCGTATTCAACAAG
GGGCTGAAGGATGCCCAGAAGGTACCCCATTGTATGGGATCTGATCTGGGGCCTCGGTGCACATGCTTTA
CATGTGTTTAGTCGAGGTTAAAAAACGTCTAGGCCCCCCGAACCACGGGGACGTGGTTTTCCTTTGAAAA
ACACGATGATAATATGGCCACAACCATGGTGAGCAAGGGCGAGGAGCTGTTCACCGGGGTGGTGCCCATC
CTGGTCGAGCTGGACGGCGACGTAAACGGCCACAAGTTCAGCGTGTCCGGCGAGGGCGAGGGCGATGCCA
CCTACGGCAAGCTGACCCTGAAGTTCATCTGCACCACCGGCAAGCTGCCCGTGCCCTGGCCCACCCTCGT
GACCACCTTCACCTACGGCGTGCAGTGCTTCAGCCGCTACCCCGACCACATGAAGCAGCACGACTTCTTC
AAGTCCGCCATGCCCGAAGGCTACGTCCAGGAGCGCACCATCTTCTTCAAGGACGACGGCAACTACAAGA
CCCGCGCCGAGGTGAAGTTCGAGGGCGACACCCTGGTGAACCGCATCGAGCTGAAGGGCATCGACTTCAA
GGAGGACGGCAACATCCTGGGGCACAAGCTGGAGTACAACTACAACAGCCACAACGTCTATATCATGGCC
GACAAGCAGAAGAACGGCATCAAGGTGAACTTCAAGATCCGCCACAACATCGAGGACGGCAGCGTGCAGC
TCGCCGACCACTACCAGCAGAACACCCCCATCGGCGACGGCCCCGTGCTGCTGCCCGACAACCACTACCT
GAGCACCCAGTCCGCCCTGAGCAAAGACCCCAACGAGAAGCGCGATCACATGGTCCTGCTGGAGTTCGTG
ACCGCCGCCGGGATCACTCTCGGCATGGACGAGCTGTACAAGTAATGAATTAATTAAGAATTGCGGCCGC
GTCGACCTGCAGCCAAGCTTATCGATAAAATAAAAGATTTTATTTAGTCTCCAGAAAAAGGGGGGAATGA
AAGACCCCACCTGTAGGTTTGGCAAGCTAGCTTAAGTAACGCCATTTTGCAAGGCATGGAAAATACATAA
CTGAGAATAGAGAAGTTCAGATCAAGGTTAGGAACAGAGAGACAGCAGAATATGGGCCAAACAGGATATC
TGTGGTAAGCAGTTCCTGCCCCGGCTCAGGGCCAAGAACAGATGGTCCCCAGATGCGGTCCCGCCCTCAG
CAGTTTCTAGAGAACCATCAGATGTTTCCAGGGTGCCCCAAGGACCTGAAAATGACCCTGTGCCTTATTT
GAACTAACCAATCAGTTCGCTTCTCGCTTCTGTTCGCGCGCTTCTGCTCCCCGAGCTCAATAAAAGAGCC
CACAACCCCTCACTCGGCGCGCCAGTCCTCCGATAGACTGCGTCGCCCGGGTACCCGTGTATCCAATAAA
CCCTCTTGCAGTTGCATCCGACTTGTGGTCTCGCTGTTCCTTGGGAGGGTCTCCTCTGAGTGATTGACTA
CCCGTCAGCGGGGGTCTTTCATGGGTAACAGTTTCTTGAAGTTGGAGAACAACATTCTGAGGGTAGGAGT
CGAATATTAAGTAATCCTGACTCAATTAGCCACTGTTTTGAATCCACATACTCCAATACTCCTGAAATAG
TTCATTATGGACAGCGCAGAAGAGCTGGGGAGAATTAATTCGTAATCATGGTCATAGCTGTTTCCTGTGT
GAAATTGTTATCCGCTCACAATTCCACACAACATACGAGCCGGAAGCATAAAGTGTAAAGCCTGGGGTGC
CTAATGAGTGAGCTAACTCACATTAATTGCGTTGCGCTCACTGCCCGCTTTCCAGTCGGGAAACCTGTCG
TGCCAGCTGCATTAATGAATCGGCCAACGCGCGGGGAGAGGCGGTTTGCGTATTGGGCGCTCTTCCGCTT
CCTCGCTCACTGACTCGCTGCGCTCGGTCGTTCGGCTGCGGCGAGCGGTATCAGCTCACTCAAAGGCGGT
AATACGGTTATCCACAGAATCAGGGGATAACGCAGGAAAGAACATGTGAGCAAAAGGCCAGCAAAAGGCC
AGGAACCGTAAAAAGGCCGCGTTGCTGGCGTTTTTCCATAGGCTCCGCCCCCCTGACGAGCATCACAAAA
ATCGACGCTCAAGTCAGAGGTGGCGAAACCCGACAGGACTATAAAGATACCAGGCGTTTCCCCCTGGAAG
CTCCCTCGTGCGCTCTCCTGTTCCGACCCTGCCGCTTACCGGATACCTGTCCGCCTTTCTCCCTTCGGGA
AGCGTGGCGCTTTCTCATAGCTCACGCTGTAGGTATCTCAGTTCGGTGTAGGTCGTTCGCTCCAAGCTGG
GCTGTGTGCACGAACCCCCCGTTCAGCCCGACCGCTGCGCCTTATCCGGTAACTATCGTCTTGAGTCCAA
CCCGGTAAGACACGACTTATCGCCACTGGCAGCAGCCACTGGTAACAGGATTAGCAGAGCGAGGTATGTA
GGCGGTGCTACAGAGTTCTTGAAGTGGTGGCCTAACTACGGCTACACTAGAAGGACAGTATTTGGTATCT
GCGCTCTGCTGAAGCCAGTTACCTTCGGAAAAAGAGTTGGTAGCTCTTGATCCGGCAAACAAACCACCGC
TGGTAGCGGTGGTTTTTTTGTTTGCAAGCAGCAGATTACGCGCAGAAAAAAAGGATCTCAAGAAGATCCT
TTGATCTTTTCTACGGGGTCTGACGCTCAGTGGAACGAAAACTCACGTTAAGGGATTTTGGTCATGAGAT
TATCAAAAAGGATCTTCACCTAGATCCTTTTAAATTAAAAATGAAGTTTTAAATCAATCTAAAGTATATA
TGAGTAAACTTGGTCTGACAGTTACCAATGCTTAATCAGTGAGGCACCTATCTCAGCGATCTGTCTATTT
CGTTCATCCATAGTTGCCTGACTCCCCGTCGTGTAGATAACTACGATACGGGAGGGCTTACCATCTGGCC
CCAGTGCTGCAATGATACCGCGAGACCCACGCTCACCGGCTCCAGATTTATCAGCAATAAACCAGCCAGC
CGGAAGGGCCGAGCGCAGAAGTGGTCCTGCAACTTTATCCGCCTCCATCCAGTCTATTAATTGTTGCCGG
GAAGCTAGAGTAAGTAGTTCGCCAGTTAATAGTTTGCGCAACGTTGTTGCCATTGCTACAGGCATCGTGG
TGTCACGCTCGTCGTTTGGTATGGCTTCATTCAGCTCCGGTTCCCAACGATCAAGGCGAGTTACATGATC
CCCCATGTTGTGCAAAAAAGCGGTTAGCTCCTTCGGTCCTCCGATCGTTGTCAGAAGTAAGTTGGCCGCA
GTGTTATCACTCATGGTTATGGCAGCACTGCATAATTCTCTTACTGTCATGCCATCCGTAAGATGCTTTT
CTGTGACTGGTGAGTACTCAACCAAGTCATTCTGAGAATAGTGTATGCGGCGACCGAGTTGCTCTTGCCC
GGCGTCAATACGGGATAATACCGCGCCACATAGCAGAACTTTAAAAGTGCTCATCATTGGAAAACGTTCT
TCGGGGCGAAAACTCTCAAGGATCTTACCGCTGTTGAGATCCAGTTCGATGTAACCCACTCGTGCACCCA
ACTGATCTTCAGCATCTTTTACTTTCACCAGCGTTTCTGGGTGAGCAAAAACAGGAAGGCAAAATGCCGC
AAAAAAGGGAATAAGGGCGACACGGAAATGTTGAATACTCATACTCTTCCTTTTTCAATATTATTGAAGC
ATTTATCAGGGTTATTGTCTCATGAGCGGATACATATTTGAATGTATTTAGAAAAATAAACAAATAGGGG
TTCCGCGCACATTTCCCCGAAAAGTGCCACCTGACGTCTAAGAAACCATTATTATCATGACATTAACCTA
TAAAAATAGGCGTATCACGAGGCCCTTTCGTCTCGCGCGTTTCGGTGATGACGGTGAAAACCTCTGACAC
ATGCAGCTCCCGGAGACGGTCACAGCTTGTCTGTAAGCGGATGCCGGGAGCAGACAAGCCCGTCAGGGCG
CGTCAGCGGGTGTTGGCGGGTGTCGGGGCTGGCTTAACTATGCGGCATCAGAGCAGATTGTACTGAGAGT
GCACCATATGCGGTGTGAAATACCGCACAGATGCGTAAGGAGAAAATACCGCATCAGGCGCCATTCGCCA
TTCAGGCTGCGCAACTGTTGGGAAGGGCGATCGGTGCGGGCCTCTTCGCTATTACGCCAGCTGGCGAAAG
GGGGATGTGCTGCAAGGCGATTAAGTTGGGTAACGCCAGGGTTTTCCCAGTCACGACGTTGTAAAACGAC
GGCCAGTGCCAAGCTCGCTCTCCCTTATGCGACTCCTGCATTAGGAAGCAGCCCAGTAGTAGGTTGAGGC
CGTTGAGCACCGCCGCCGCAAGGAATGGTGCATGCAAGGAGATGGCGCCCAACAGTCCCCCGGCCACGGG
GCCTGCCACCATACCCACGCCGAAACAAGCGCTCATGAGCCCGAAGTGGCGAGCCCGATCTTCCCCATCG
GTGATGTCGGCGATATAGGCGCCAGCAACCGCACCTGTGGCGCCGGTGATGCCGGCCACGATGCGTCCGG
CGTAGAGGATCGATTAGTCCAATTTGTTAAAGACAGGATATCAGTGGTCCAGGCTCTAGTTTTGACTCAA
CAATATCACCAGCTGAAGCCTATAGAGTACGAGCCATAGATAAAATAAAAGATTTTATTTAGTCTCCAGA
AAAAGGGGGGAA
Features (pLannotate 1.2.2; 21 found; start..end, strand, type, name):
    580..921     +  misc_feature   MESV Ψ: packaging signal of murine embryonic stem cell virus
    988..1404    +  CDS            gag (truncated): truncated Moloney murine leukemia virus (MMLV) gag gene lacking the start codon
   1422..1922    +  promoter       PGK promoter: mouse phosphoglycerate kinase 1 promoter
   2187..2259    +  ncRNA          let-7 (fragment): Accession: RF00027 - let-7 microRNA precursor
   2523..2540    -  promoter       chicken β-actin promoter (fragment): contains a 21-bp deletion relative to the standard chicken β-actin promoter
   2543..3094    +  misc_feature   IRES: internal ribosome entry site (IRES) of the encephalomyocarditis virus (EMCV)
   3106..3825    +  CDS            EGFP: the original enhanced GFP (Yang et al., 1996) mammalian codon-optimized
   3917..4432    +  LTR            3' LTR: 3' long terminal repeat from murine embryonic stem cell virus
   4625..4641    -  protein_bind   lac operator: The lac repressor binds to the lac operator to inhibit transcription in E. coli. This inhibition can be relieved by adding lactose or isopropyl-β-D-thiogalactopyranoside (IPTG). lac repressor encoded by lacI
   4649..4679    -  promoter       lac promoter: promoter for the E. coli lac operon
   4694..4715    -  protein_bind   CAP binding site: CAP binding activates transcription in the presence of cAMP. E. coli catabolite activator protein
   4728..4820    -  CDS            lacI (fragment): lac repressor; lacI; The lac repressor binds to the lac operator to inhibit transcription in E. coli. This inhibition can be relieved by adding lactose or isopropyl-β-D-thiogalactopyranoside (IPTG).
   5003..5591    -  rep_origin     ori: high-copy-number ColE1/pMB1/pBR322/pUC origin of replication
   5762..6622    -  CDS            AmpR: β-lactamase; bla; confers resistance to ampicillin, carbenicillin, and related antibiotics
   6623..6727    -  promoter       AmpR promoter: bla
   6822..6857    +  CDS            rop (fragment): Rop protein, which maintains plasmids at low copy number; rop
   6959..7058    +  misc_feature   bom (fragment): basis of mobility region from pBR322
   7064..7218    -  CDS            lacZα (fragment): LacZα fragment of β-galactosidase; lacZ fragment
   7226..7501    -  CDS            TcR (fragment): tetracycline efflux protein; tet; confers resistance to tetracycline
   7499..7599    +  CDS            env (fragment): murine leukemia virus gPr80 envelope polyprotein precursor; env; proteolytically cleaved into gp70SU and p15TM subunits
   7641..516     +  LTR            5' LTR (across the origin): 5' long terminal repeat from murine embryonic stem cell virus
