[The description below was written by a language model from this plasmid's Addgene catalogue record and pLannotate feature annotations shown in this document.]
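Description:
MXW-PGK-let-7_LPB-IRES-GFP is a gammaretroviral mammalian expression vector of about 7.6 kb that delivers a mutant form of the C. elegans let-7 microRNA gene together with a fluorescent reporter. The proviral portion is framed by murine embryonic stem cell virus 5′ and 3′ long terminal repeats. It includes the MESV Ψ packaging signal and a truncated MMLV gag segment lacking its start codon, elements that allow the transcript to be encapsidated when the viral proteins are supplied in trans by packaging cells. The bacterial portion carries a high-copy ColE1/pUC-type origin and the β-lactamase gene for ampicillin selection. The short lac, lacI, rop, bom, TcR and env fragments, and an 18-bp match to the chicken β-actin promoter just upstream of the IRES, appear to be non-functional remnants or chance annotation hits.

Within the provirus, an internal mouse PGK promoter drives a single transcript containing the let-7 sequence followed by an EMCV IRES and EGFP, so transduced or transfected cells expressing the microRNA transcript can be identified or sorted by green fluorescence. The 86 bp insert is the pre-let-7 hairpin carrying "loop mutant B". It was exchanged into the parental wild-type let-7 vector using BamHI and BstBI, endogenous sites that flank the hairpin region and remain intact. The record does not state the exact nucleotide changes in the loop. The associated publication addresses possible roles of primary microRNA transcripts in target recognition and repression, which suggests that the construct serves as one of a series of let-7 variants compared with wild type in mammalian cells.
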