Addgene plasmid #26548: MXW-PGK-let-7_LPB-IRES-GFP
Depositing lab: Chang-Zheng Chen. Depositing organization: Stanford University. Publication: The potential functions of primary microRNAs in target recognition and repression. Trujillo RD, Yue SB, Tang Y, O'Gorman WE, Chen CZ. EMBO J. 2010 Oct 6;29(19):3272-85. doi: 10.1038/emboj.2010.208. Epub 2010 Aug 31. PubMed 20808284.
Backbone
  Vector backbone: MXW-PGK-let7-IRES-GFP
  Backbone size w/o insert (bp): 7556
  Vector type: Mammalian Expression, Retroviral
Growth in bacteria
  Bacterial resistance: Ampicillin, 100 μg/mL
  Growth temperature: 37°C
  Growth strain: DH5alpha
  Copy number: Unknown
Gene/Insert
  Gene/Insert name: cel-pre-let-7_LPB (alt name: pre let-7 LPB)
  Species: C. elegans (nematode)
  Insert size (bp): 86
  Mutation: loop mutant B
  Cloning method: Restriction Enzyme; 5′ cloning site BamHI (not destroyed); 3′ cloning site BstBI (not destroyed)
  Sequencing primers: 5′ mPGK-F
Terms and licenses: Academic/Nonprofit Terms; Industry Terms: Not Available to Industry
Depositor comments: BamHI and BstBI are endogenous sites that flank the hairpin region of wt cel-let-7.
How to cite: MXW-PGK-let-7_LPB-IRES-GFP was a gift from Chang-Zheng Chen (Addgene plasmid # 26548 ; http://n2t.net/addgene:26548 ; RRID:Addgene_26548)
