>Addgene plasmid #26548 | MXW-PGK-let-7_LPB-IRES-GFP | addgene partial sequence | sequence record 32786 | 26548 with mPGK-F
CATCTCCGGGCCTTTCGACCTGCACTCGAGATATATGAGAAGCGCATCAGTTTTTTTTTCTTATTCTAGA
TGAGTAGCCCACCTAGCAGCGGTCGTTTTTTTCTCTTTTCGTAGGAAAATTTTCAGTTACACTTATTTAT
TAGAAACCTAGATTTAGAGACTTTTAGAATAACTTTACTTCCTAGAACACATCTCCCTTTGAATTTATAT
GTCTAATTTAACAACAAGTACTAATCCATTTTTCAGGCAAGCAGGCGATTGGTGGACGGTCTACACTGTG
GATCCGGTGAGGTAGTAGGTTGTATAGTTTCCAATATTACCAGGCCTGAACTATGCAATTTTCTACCTTA
CCGGAGACAGAACTCTTCGAAGCTGCGTCGTCTTGCTCTCACAACTTTCTTTTCGTTTTCTTCCTCCTCT
TACTTTCACCTCTTTGTTTTTCTTTATTTTGTGCTATCAATTCGGAGTCGCAAGAACTGTATTCGGTGAT
CCCTATTGATATTCTTTTGTACTGTATTCGGAGATATTGTTTCACGAACTGTATTCGGAGAACTGTTGTA
TCGGTAATGTATCTGGAGAGAATAATCTAATCGTATGTACTGTTGAGTAATGGAATTCCGCCCCCCCCCC
CCCCC
